>Addgene plasmid #18274 | T4 Lysozyme J001A | addgene partial sequence | sequence record 24061 | 3primeUP
GAAAAGCCCGCTCATTAGGCGGGCTCAGATCTGCTCATGTTTGACAGCTTATCATCGATAAGCTTCGGCA
ATAAATTCTTGATATGTTTTCATATGTTTCCTTTAAATATTTTAATTAGTAATTGTCTATTCAAGTAATT
GTGAATATACTATCACAATTCCAAGAGAAAGTAAACAGCTTTATAGATTTTTATACGCGTCCCAAGTGCC
AGTTCTAAACGTTGTAATGACTCGTTTTGCGCGATTAGGTGTTTGATTATACCATCTACTTTTAGCTAAG
TTAACTGCTGCTTCATCCCAGCGTTTTTGTTGAAGCATACGTAAAGAGTTAGTAAATCCTGCCACACCGG
TTTCTCCCATTTGGAAAACCATATTAATCAATGCAGCGCGACGAACCGCATCAAGAGAATCATAAACCGG
TTTTAATTTAGCATTTCTCAGAATTCCGCGAACAGCAGCATCAACATCCTGATTAAAGAGTTTTTCAGCC
TCATCTTTTGTAATTACACCATTAGTATTACGCCCAATAGCTGCAGCTAATGCAGCTTTAGCAGCAGCAA
GTGCTGCAGCTGCTGCAAGCAAATGACCGATGCCAATAGTGTAATAGCCTTCTGTGTCTTTATAGATTTT
AAGTCTAAGACCTTCATCTATACGTAACATTTCAAATATATTCATAATACCTCCTAAGCATCGATGGATC
CTGTTTCCTGTGTGAAATTGTTATCCGCTCACAATTCCACACATTATACGAGCCGATGATAATGTCACAG
GGGATGGGAGTACGCCCGGGGTTCCNGGTGAATGTACCGCTCCATCNCCATAACGACGGAGCTAAGGAAG
CNGGGGCNAG
