[The description below was written by a language model from this plasmid's Addgene catalogue record.]
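Description:
T4 Lysozyme J001A is a bacterial expression plasmid built on the pHS1403 backbone (about 5 kb without insert) that carries a multiply substituted variant of bacteriophage T4 lysozyme, the product of the phage e gene. It is maintained as a high-copy plasmid in E. coli and selected with ampicillin. The record does not name the promoter that drives expression, the origin of replication, or any fusion tags, and no feature table is available to fill in those details.

The roughly 600 bp insert was cloned between BamHI and HindIII sites, both of which are retained. According to the depositor's notes, the BamHI site lies 27 bp from the start codon and the HindIII site 115 bp from the stop codon, so the fragment includes short flanking stretches on either side of the coding region. The coding sequence carries ten alanine replacements clustered in one short stretch of the protein: T34A, K35A, S36A, P37A, S38A, N40A, S44A, E45A, D47A and K48A. The record lists these with the designation WT*. In the T4 lysozyme literature this generally denotes the cysteine-free pseudo-wild-type protein used as a reference background, although the record itself does not spell out that definition.

The record does not state a specific purpose. A construct of this kind, with many neighbouring residues replaced by alanine at once, is suited to producing recombinant mutant protein in bacteria for studies of how sequence simplification in a defined region affects folding, stability and structure.
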