Addgene plasmid #18274: T4 Lysozyme J001A
Depositing lab: Brian Matthews. Depositing organization: University of Oregon.
Backbone
  Vector backbone: pHS1403
  Backbone size w/o insert (bp): 5000
  Vector type: Bacterial Expression
Growth in bacteria
  Bacterial resistance: Ampicillin, 100 μg/mL
  Growth temperature: 37°C
  Growth strain: DH5alpha
  Copy number: High Copy
Gene/Insert
  Gene/Insert name: T4 Lysozyme (alt name: J001A)
  Species: Bacteriophage T4
  Insert size (bp): 600
  Mutation: T34A K35A S36A P37A S38A N40A S44A E45A D47A K48A WT*
  GenBank ID: NP_049736
  Entrez Gene: e (a.k.a. T4p123)
  Cloning method: Restriction Enzyme; 5′ cloning site BamHI (not destroyed); 3′ cloning site HindIII (not destroyed)
  Sequencing primers: 5′ na; 3′ GGCGTATCACGAGGCCC
Terms and licenses: Academic/Nonprofit Terms; Industry Terms: Not Available to Industry
Depositor comments: The BamHI site is 27 bp from the ATG and the HindIII site is 115 bp from the stop.
How to cite: T4 Lysozyme J001A was a gift from Brian Matthews (Addgene plasmid # 18274 ; http://n2t.net/addgene:18274 ; RRID:Addgene_18274)
